Addgene plasmid #244196: L4428 IL-10Ra CTEVp chain with Tbet in TUPV3
Purpose: Expression of a MESA CTEVp chain encoding (N to C): IL10RaSS-3xFLAG-IL10RaECD-IL10RaTMD-CTEVp(190K)-PRS(M)-hTbet
Depositing lab: Joshua Leonard. Depositing organization: Northwestern University. Publication: Conversion of natural cytokine receptors into orthogonal synthetic biosensors. Edelstein HI, Cosio A, Ezekiel ML, Corcoran WK, Morris AH, Leonard JN. Nat Chem Biol. 2025 Aug 22:10.1038/s41589-025-01986-1. doi: 10.1038/s41589-025-01986-1. PubMed 40846994.
Backbone
  Vector backbone: TUPV3
  Vector type: Mammalian Expression, Synthetic Biology
Growth in bacteria
  Bacterial resistance: Ampicillin, 100 μg/mL
  Growth temperature: 37°C
  Growth strain: DH5alpha
  Copy number: High Copy
Gene/Insert
  Gene/Insert name: MESA CTEVp chain with human IL-10Ra SS, ECD and TMD, CTEVp (190K), TEVp PRS (M in P1'), and human Tbet
  Species: H. sapiens (human), Synthetic
  Mutation: CTEVp_190K
  Entrez Gene: TBX21 (a.k.a. IMD88, T-PET, T-bet, TBET, TBLYM)
  Promoter: hEF1a
  Tag / fusion protein: 3xFLAG (N terminal on insert)
  Cloning method: Restriction Enzyme; 5′ cloning site Unknown (unknown if destroyed)
Terms and licenses: Academic/Nonprofit Terms; Industry Terms: Not Available to Industry
Depositor comments: Please visit https://doi.org/10.1101/2024.03.23.586421 for bioRxiv preprint.
How to cite: L4428 IL-10Ra CTEVp chain with Tbet in TUPV3 was a gift from Joshua Leonard (Addgene plasmid # 244196 ; http://n2t.net/addgene:244196 ; RRID:Addgene_244196)
