[The description below was written by a language model from this plasmid's Addgene catalogue record and pLannotate feature annotations shown in this document.]
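Description:
L4428 IL-10Ra CTEVp chain with Tbet in TUPV3 is a mammalian expression plasmid for synthetic biology, built in the TUPV3 backbone and about 8.7 kb in the sequenced record. It is maintained in E. coli through a high-copy ColE1/pUC-type origin with ampicillin selection (AmpR under its own bla promoter), and it also carries an f1 phage origin. The backbone retains an SV40 early promoter and SV40 poly(A) signal flanking only a short fragment of the bleomycin-resistance gene, so no intact mammalian selection marker is evident from the annotation. Small lac promoter/operator and lacI remnants appear to be backbone leftovers.

The payload is one chain of a MESA (modular extracellular sensor architecture) synthetic receptor, driven by the human EF-1α promoter with its intron A and terminated by the bGH polyadenylation signal. From N to C terminus, the encoded protein comprises the human IL-10Ra signal sequence, a 3xFLAG tag, the IL-10Ra ectodomain and transmembrane domain, the C-terminal half of split TEV protease carrying the 190K mutation, a TEV protease recognition sequence with methionine at the P1' position, and human T-bet (TBX21), the Th1 lineage-defining transcription factor. In the MESA design, ligand-induced association of this chain with a partner chain bearing the complementary protease fragment reconstitutes TEV activity. The recognition site is then cleaved and the tethered transcription factor is released from the membrane. The construct thus helps convert a natural cytokine receptor's ligand-binding portion into an orthogonal biosensor whose output is T-bet release. A short match annotated as a TRE3GV promoter fragment upstream of the coding sequence is probably an incidental hit, not a functional Tet-responsive element.
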