Features (pLannotate 1.2.2; 21 found; start..end, strand, type, name):
    369..580     +  promoter       EF-1α core promoter: core promoter for human elongation factor EF-1α
    581..694     +  intron         EF-1α intron A (fragment): intron upstream of the start codon of human EF-1α
   1320..1523    +  intron         EF-1α intron A: truncated intron upstream of the start codon of human EF-1α
   1532..1566    +  promoter       TRE3GV promoter (fragment): 3rd-generation Tet-responsive promoter that can be activated by binding of Tet-On® 3G, optimized for retroviral and lentiviral vectors
   1645..2505    +  CDS            IL10RA (fragment): I10R1_HUMAN - Also known as IL10R. Experimental evidence at protein level: Swiss-Prot protein existence level 1. Cell surface receptor for the cytokine IL10 that participates in IL10-mediated anti-inflammatory functions, limiting excessive tissue disruption caused by inflammation. Upon binding to IL10, induces a conformational change in IL10RB, allowing IL10RB to bind IL10 as well (PubMed:16982608). In turn, the heterotetrameric assembly complex, composed of two subunits of IL10RA and IL10RB, activates the kinases JAK1 and TYK2 that are constitutively associated with IL10RA and IL10RB respecti
   2512..2865    +  CDS            TEV protease (fragment): tobacco etch virus protease (Kapust et al., 2001)
   2917..4521    +  CDS            TBX21: TBX21_HUMAN - Also known as TBET, TBLYM. Experimental evidence at protein level: Swiss-Prot protein existence level 1. Lineage-defining transcription factor which initiates Th1 lineage development from naive Th precursor cells both by activating Th1 genetic programs and by repressing the opposing Th2 and Th17 genetic programs (PubMed:10761931). Activates transcription of a set of genes important for Th1 cell function, including those encoding IFN- gamma and the chemokine receptor CXCR3. Activates IFNG and CXCR3 genes in part by recruiting chromatin remodeling complexes including KDM6B, a SMARC
   4575..4686    +  polyA_signal   bGH poly(A) signal: bovine growth hormone polyadenylation signal
   5171..5196    -  misc_feature   MCS (fragment): pBluescript multiple cloning site
   5568..5996    +  rep_origin     f1 ori (sequence partly withheld): f1 bacteriophage origin of replication; arrow indicates direction of (+) strand synthesis
   6001..6023    +  promoter       SV40 promoter (fragment): SV40 enhancer and early promoter
   6024..6215    +  promoter       SV40 promoter: SV40 early promoter
   6242..6340    +  CDS            ble (fragment): BLE_KLEPN - Experimental evidence at protein level: Swiss-Prot protein existence level 1. Binding protein with a strong affinity to the bleomycin family of antibiotics. Binds to CL990; an antimitotic-antibiotic compound. From Klebsiella pneumoniae.
   6335..6456    +  polyA_signal   SV40 poly(A) signal: SV40 polyadenylation signal
   6529..6545    -  protein_bind   lac operator: The lac repressor binds to the lac operator to inhibit transcription in E. coli. This inhibition can be relieved by adding lactose or isopropyl-β-D-thiogalactopyranoside (IPTG). lac repressor encoded by lacI
   6553..6583    -  promoter       lac promoter: promoter for the E. coli lac operon
   6598..6619    -  protein_bind   CAP binding site: CAP binding activates transcription in the presence of cAMP. E. coli catabolite activator protein
   6632..6724    -  CDS            lacI (fragment): lac repressor; lacI; The lac repressor binds to the lac operator to inhibit transcription in E. coli. This inhibition can be relieved by adding lactose or isopropyl-β-D-thiogalactopyranoside (IPTG).
   6907..7495    -  rep_origin     ori: high-copy-number ColE1/pMB1/pBR322/pUC origin of replication
   7666..8526    -  CDS            AmpR: β-lactamase; bla; confers resistance to ampicillin, carbenicillin, and related antibiotics
   8527..8631    -  promoter       AmpR promoter: bla
>Addgene plasmid #244196 | L4428 IL-10Ra CTEVp chain with Tbet in TUPV3 | addgene full sequence | sequence record 489480 | Addgene NGS Result
GACGGATCGGGAGATCGAAGACGGACTAAATAGTAGTTCAGACGCCGTTAAGCGCAAGATCTGGGGAGGT
CGCTGAGTAGTGCGCGAGCAAAATTTAAGCTACAACAAGGCAAGGCTTGACCGACAATTGCATGAAGAAT
CTGCTTAGGGTTAGGCGTTTTGCGCTGCTTCGCGATGTACGGGCCAGATATACGCGTGAGTAATTCATAC
AAAAGGACTCGCCCCTGCCTTGGGGAATCCCAGGGACCGTCGTTAAACTCCCACTAACGTAGAACCCAGA
GATCGCTGCGTTCCCGCCCCCTCACCCGCCCGCTCTCGTCATCACTGAGGTGGAGAAGAGCATGCGTGAG
GCTCCGGTGCCCGTCAGTGGGCAGAGCGCACATCGCCCACAGTCCCCGAGAAGTTGGGGGGAGGGGTCGG
CAATTGAACCGGTGCCTAGAGAAGGTGGCGCGGGGTAAACTGGGAAAGTGATGTCGTGTACTGGCTCCGC
CTTTTTCCCGAGGGTGGGGGAGAACCGTATATAAGTGCAGTAGTCGCCGTGAACGTTCTTTTTCGCAACG
GGTTTGCCGCCAGAACACAGGTAAGTGCCGTGTGTGGTTCCCGCGGGCCTGGCCTCTTTACGGGTTATGG
CCCTTGCGTGCCTTGAATTACTTCCACGCCCCTGGCTGCAGTACGTGATTCTTGATCCCGAGCTTCGGGT
TGGAAGTGGGTGGGAGAGTTCGAGGCCTTGCGCTTAAGGAGCCCCTTCGCCTCGTGCTTGAGTTGAGGCC
TGGCTTGGGCGCTGGGGCCGCCGCGTGCGAATCTGGTGGCACCTTCGCGCCTGTCTCGCTGCTTTCGATA
AGTCTCTAGCCATTTAAAATTTTTGATGACCTGCTGCGACGCTTTTTTTCTGGCAAGATAGTCTTGTAAA
TGCGGGCCAAGATCTGCACACTGGTATTTCGGTTTTTGGGGCCGCGGGCGGCGACGGGGCCCGTGCGTCC
CAGCGCACATGTTCGGCGAGGCGGGGCCTGCGAGCGCGGCCACCGAGAATCGGACGGGGGTAGTCTCAAG
CTGGCCGGCCTGCTCTGGTGCCTGGCCTCGCGCCGCCGTGTATCGCCCCGCCCTGGGCGGCAAGGCTGGC
CCGGTCGGCACCAGTTGCGTGAGCGGAAAGATGGCCGCTTCCCGGCCCTGCTGCAGGGAGCTCAAAATGG
AGGACGCGGCGCTCGGGAGAGCGGGCGGGTGAGTCACCCACACAAAGGAAAAGGGCCTTTCCGTCCTCAG
CCGTCGCTTCATGTGACTCCACGGAGTACCGGGCGCCGTCCAGGCACCTCGATTAGTTCTCGAGCTTTTG
GAGTACGTCGTCTTTAGGTTGGGGGGAGGGGTTTTATGCGATGGAGTTTCCCCACACTGAGTGGGTGGAG
ACTGAAGTTAGGCCAGCTTGGCACTTGATGTAATTCTCCTTGGAATTTGCCCTTTTTGAGTTTGGATCTT
GGTTCATTCTCAAGCCTCAGACAGTGGTTCAAAGTTTTTTTCTTCCATTTCAGGTGTCGTGAGAGCTCGT
TTAGTGAACCGTCAGATCGCCTGGAGACGCCATCCACGCTGTTTTGACCTCCATAGAAGAGAACGGGACC
GATCCAAATTCTCGAGGCTAGCTGTACAGCCACCATGCTGCCCTGCCTGGTTGTTCTGCTTGCCGCTCTG
CTGTCTCTGAGACTGGGATCTGACGCCGACTACAAGGACCACGACGGCGATTATAAGGATCATGACATCG
ATTACAAGGACGATGACGACAAGCACGGCACCGAGCTGCCTTCTCCACCTAGCGTTTGGTTCGAGGCCGA
GTTCTTCCACCACATCCTGCACTGGACCCCTATTCCTAACCAGAGCGAGAGCACCTGTTACGAGGTGGCC
CTGCTGAGATACGGCATCGAGAGCTGGAACAGCATCAGCAACTGCAGCCAGACACTGAGCTACGACCTGA
CCGCCGTGACACTGGATCTGTACCACAGCAACGGCTACCGGGCCAGAGTTAGAGCCGTGGATGGAAGCAG
ACACTCCAACTGGACCGTGACCAACACCAGATTCAGCGTGGACGAAGTGACCCTGACAGTGGGCAGCGTG
AACCTGGAAATCCACAACGGCTTCATCCTGGGCAAGATCCAGCTGCCTCGGCCTAAGATGGCCCCTGCCA
ATGATACCTACGAGAGCATCTTCAGCCACTTCCGCGAGTACGAGATCGCCATCAGAAAGGTGCCCGGCAA
CTTCACCTTCACACACAAGAAAGTGAAGCACGAGAACTTCAGCCTGCTGACCTCTGGCGAAGTGGGCGAG
TTCTGCGTGCAAGTGAAACCCTCTGTGGCCAGCCGGTCCAACAAAGGCATGTGGTCCAAAGAGGAATGCA
TCAGCCTGACCAGACAGTACTTCACCGTGACAAACGTGATCATCTTCTTCGCCTTCGTGCTGCTGCTGTC
TGGCGCTCTGGCTTATTGTCTGGCCCTGCAGCTGTACGTGCGGCGGAGAAAGAAGGGCGCCAAGAGCATG
TCTAGCATGGTGTCAGACACTAGTTGCACATTCCCTTCATCTGATGGCATATTCTGGAAGCATTGGATTC
AAACCAAGGATGGGCAGTGTGGCAGTCCATTAGTATCAACTAGAGATGGGTTCATTGTTGGTATACACTC
AGCATCGAATTTCACCAACACAAACAATTATTTCACAAGCGTGCCGAAAAACTTCATGGAATTGAAAACA
AATCAGGAGGCGCAGCAGTGGGTTAGTGGTTGGCGATTAAATGCTGACTCAGTATTGTGGGGGGGCCATA
AAGTTTTCATGGTGAAACCTGAAGAGCCTTTTCAGCCAGTTAAGGAAGCGACTCAACTCATGAATCTTAA
GGGCTCGGAGAACCTGTATTTTCAGATGGGGGGAGGCAGCGGGGGCATGGGCATCGTGGAACCTGGCTGT
GGCGATATGCTGACCGGCACAGAACCTATGCCTGGCTCCGATGAAGGCAGAGCACCTGGTGCTGATCCCC
AGCACAGATACTTCTACCCTGAGCCTGGCGCTCAGGACGCCGATGAGAGAAGAGGCGGAGGATCTCTGGG
CAGCCCTTATCCTGGCGGAGCACTTGTTCCAGCTCCTCCAAGCAGATTCCTGGGAGCCTACGCCTATCCT
CCTAGACCTCAGGCCGCTGGATTTCCTGGCGCTGGCGAATCATTTCCTCCACCAGCCGATGCCGAGGGCT
ATCAACCTGGCGAAGGATACGCTGCCCCTGATCCTAGAGCCGGCCTTTATCCTGGACCTAGAGAGGACTA
CGCCCTGCCTGCTGGACTGGAAGTGTCTGGCAAACTGAGAGTGGCCCTGAACAACCATCTGCTGTGGTCC
AAGTTCAACCAGCACCAGACCGAGATGATCATTACCAAGCAGGGCCGCAGAATGTTCCCCTTCCTGTCCT
TTACCGTGGCCGGCCTGGAACCTACCAGCCACTACAGGATGTTCGTGGACGTGGTCCTGGTGGACCAGCA
TCATTGGCGGTACCAGAGCGGCAAATGGGTGCAGTGTGGAAAGGCCGAAGGCAGCATGCCCGGCAACAGA
CTGTATGTGCACCCTGACAGCCCCAACACAGGCGCTCACTGGATGAGACAAGAAGTGTCCTTCGGCAAGC
TGAAGCTGACCAACAACAAGGGCGCTTCCAACAACGTGACCCAGATGATCGTGCTGCAGAGCCTGCACAA
GTACCAGCCTAGACTGCACATTGTGGAAGTGAACGACGGCGAGCCTGAGGCCGCCTGTAATGCCTCTAAC
ACCCACATCTTCACCTTCCAAGAGACACAGTTTATCGCCGTGACCGCCTACCAGAACGCCGAGATCACAC
AGCTGAAGATCGACAACAACCCCTTCGCCAAGGGCTTCCGCGAGAACTTCGAGAGCATGTATACCAGCGT
GGACACCAGCATTCCCTCTCCACCTGGACCAAACTGCCAGTTCCTCGGCGGCGATCACTATAGCCCTCTG
CTGCCCAATCAGTACCCCGTGCCTAGCAGATTCTACCCCGATCTGCCTGGACAGGCCAAGGATGTGGTGC
CTCAGGCATATTGGCTGGGAGCCCCTAGAGATCACAGCTACGAGGCCGAGTTTCGGGCCGTGTCTATGAA
GCCTGCCTTCCTGCCTTCTGCTCCCGGACCTACCATGAGCTACTACAGAGGCCAAGAGGTGCTGGCTCCA
GGTGCTGGATGGCCTGTTGCTCCTCAGTACCCTCCTAAGATGGGACCCGCCAGCTGGTTCAGACCCATGA
GAACCCTGCCTATGGAACCAGGACCTGGCGGATCTGAAGGCAGGGGACCTGAAGATCAGGGACCTCCACT
CGTGTGGACAGAGATCGCCCCTATCAGACCCGAGAGCAGCGATTCTGGACTCGGCGAGGGCGATAGCAAG
CGGAGAAGAGTGTCCCCTTATCCAAGCAGCGGCGACAGCAGTTCTCCTGCTGGTGCCCCATCTCCATTCG
ACAAAGAAGCCGAGGGCCAGTTCTACAACTACTTCCCCAACTGAGCGGCCGCTCGAGTCTAGAGGGCCCG
TTTAAACCCGCTGATCAGCCTCGACTGTGCCTTCTAGTTGCCAGCCATCTGTTGTTTGCCCCTCCCCCGT
GCCTTCCTTGACCCTGGAAGGTGCCACTCCCACTGTCCTTTCCTAATAAAATGAGGAAATTGCATCGCAT
TGTCTGAGTAGGTGTCATTCTATTCTGGGGGGTGGGGTGGGGCAGGACAGCAAGGGGGAGGATTGGGAAG
TCAATAGCAGGCATGCTGGGGATGCGGTGGGCTCTATGGCTTCTGAGGCAGGTCGAAGAGACTGCCCGAC
ACATCTTAGTGAGCGCATCGCGATAAGCTCTAGAGGGACAGCCCCCCCCCAAAGCCCCCAGGGATGTAAT
TACGTCCCTCCCCCGCTAGGGGGCAGCAGCGAGCCGCCCGGGGCTCCGCTCCGGTCCGGCGCTCCCCCCG
CATCCCCGAGCCGGCAGCGTGCGGGGACAGCCCGGGCACGGGGAAGGTGGCACGGGATCGCTTTCCTCTG
AACGCTTCTCGCTGCTCTTTGAGCCTGCAGACACCTGGGGGGATACGGGGAAAAAGCTTTAGGCTGAAAG
AGAGATTTAGAATGACAGAATCATAGAACGGCCTGCGTACGGATGGGGCTCTAGCTCTAGAGCTTGATAT
CGAATTCCTGCAGCCCCGCTAGAGGGACAGCCCCCCCCCAAAGCCCCCAGGGATGTAATTACGTCCCTCC
CCCGCTAGGGGGCAGCAGCGAGCCGCCCGGGGCTCCGCTCCGGTCCGGCGCTCCCCCCGCATCCCCGAGC
CGGCAGCGTGCGGGGACAGCCCGGGCACGGGGAAGGTGGCACGGGATCGCTTTCCTCTGAACGCTTCTCG
CTGCTCTTTGAGCCTGCAGACACCTGGGGGGATACGGGGAAAAAGCTTTAGGCTGAAAGAGAGATTTAGA
ATGACAGAATCATAGAACGGCCTGGGCGCGCCTGGTGGCGAACGATCAACAGACGGGAGAGGTTACAAGT
CTTCGCTGACAGCGACCGGACTCTAGGGGGTATCCCC
[124 nt withheld, positions 5568-5691]
C
[91 nt withheld, positions 5693-5783]
A
[49 nt withheld, positions 5785-5833]
CCTTTGACGTTGGAGTCCACGTTCTTT
[37 nt withheld, positions 5861-5897]
ACCCTATCTCGGTCTATTCTTTTGATTTATAAGGGATTTTGCCGATTTCGGCCTATTGGTTAAAAAATGA
GCTGATTTAACAAAAATTTAACGCGAATTAATTCTGTGGAATGTGTGTCAGTTAGGCTCAATTAGTCAGC
AACCATAGTCCCGCCCCTAACTCCGCCCATCCCGCCCCTAACTCCGCCCAGTTCCGCCCATTCTCCGCCC
CATGGCTGACTAATTTTTTTTATTTATGCAGAGGCCGAGGCCGCCTCTGCCTCTGAGCTATTCCAGAAGT
AGTGAGGAGGCTTTTTTGGAGGCCTAGGCTTTTGCAAAAAGCTCCCGGGAGCTTGTATATCCATTTTCGG
AGGTTGGGCTTCGGAATCGTTTTCCGGGACGCCGGCTGGATGATCCTCCAGCGCGGGGATCTCATGCTGG
AGTTCTTCGCCCACCCCAACTTGTTTATTGCAGCTTATAATGGTTACAAATAAAGCAATAGCATCACAAA
TTTCACAAATAAAGCATTTTTTTCACTGCATTCTAGTTGTGGTTTGTCCAAACTCATCAATGTATCTTAT
CATGTCTGTATACCGTCGACCTCTAGCTAGAGCTTGGCGTAATCATGGTCATAGCTGTTTCCTGTGTGAA
ATTGTTATCCGCTCACAATTCCACACAACATACGAGCCGGAAGCATAAAGTGTAAAGCCTGGGGTGCCTA
ATGAGTGAGCTAACTCACATTAATTGCGTTGCGCTCACTGCCCGCTTTCCAGTCGGGAAACCTGTCGTGC
CAGCTGCATTAATGAATCGGCCAACGCGCGGGGAGAGGCGGTTTGCGTATTGGGCGCTCTTCCGCTTCCT
CGCTCACTGACTCGCTGCGCTCGGTCGTTCGGCTGCGGCGAGCGGTATCAGCTCACTCAAAGGCGGTAAT
ACGGTTATCCACAGAATCAGGGGATAACGCAGGAAAGAACATGTGAGCAAAAGGCCAGCAAAAGGCCAGG
AACCGTAAAAAGGCCGCGTTGCTGGCGTTTTTCCATAGGCTCCGCCCCCCTGACGAGCATCACAAAAATC
GACGCTCAAGTCAGAGGTGGCGAAACCCGACAGGACTATAAAGATACCAGGCGTTTCCCCCTGGAAGCTC
CCTCGTGCGCTCTCCTGTTCCGACCCTGCCGCTTACCGGATACCTGTCCGCCTTTCTCCCTTCGGGAAGC
GTGGCGCTTTCTCATAGCTCACGCTGTAGGTATCTCAGTTCGGTGTAGGTCGTTCGCTCCAAGCTGGGCT
GTGTGCACGAACCCCCCGTTCAGCCCGACCGCTGCGCCTTATCCGGTAACTATCGTCTTGAGTCCAACCC
GGTAAGACACGACTTATCGCCACTGGCAGCAGCCACTGGTAACAGGATTAGCAGAGCGAGGTATGTAGGC
GGTGCTACAGAGTTCTTGAAGTGGTGGCCTAACTACGGCTACACTAGAAGAACAGTATTTGGTATCTGCG
CTCTGCTGAAGCCAGTTACCTTCGGAAAAAGAGTTGGTAGCTCTTGATCCGGCAAACAAACCACCGCTGG
TAGCGGTGGTTTTTTTGTTTGCAAGCAGCAGATTACGCGCAGAAAAAAAGGATCTCAAGAAGATCCTTTG
ATCTTTTCTACGGGGTCTGACGCTCAGTGGAACGAAAACTCACGTTAAGGGATTTTGGTCATGAGATTAT
CAAAAAGGATCTTCACCTAGATCCTTTTAAATTAAAAATGAAGTTTTAAATCAATCTAAAGTATATATGA
GTAAACTTGGTCTGACAGTTACCAATGCTTAATCAGTGAGGCACCTATCTCAGCGATCTGTCTATTTCGT
TCATCCATAGTTGCCTGACTCCCCGTCGTGTAGATAACTACGATACGGGAGGGCTTACCATCTGGCCCCA
GTGCTGCAATGATACCGCGAGATCCACGCTCACCGGCTCCAGATTTATCAGCAATAAACCAGCCAGCCGG
AAGGGCCGAGCGCAGAAGTGGTCCTGCAACTTTATCCGCCTCCATCCAGTCTATTAATTGTTGCCGGGAA
GCTAGAGTAAGTAGTTCGCCAGTTAATAGTTTGCGCAACGTTGTTGCCATTGCTACAGGCATCGTGGTGT
CACGCTCGTCGTTTGGTATGGCTTCATTCAGCTCCGGTTCCCAACGATCAAGGCGAGTTACATGATCCCC
CATGTTGTGCAAAAAAGCGGTTAGCTCCTTCGGTCCTCCGATCGTTGTCAGAAGTAAGTTGGCCGCAGTG
TTATCACTCATGGTTATGGCAGCACTGCATAATTCTCTTACTGTCATGCCATCCGTAAGATGCTTTTCTG
TGACTGGTGAGTACTCAACCAAGTCATTCTGAGAATAGTGTATGCGGCGACCGAGTTGCTCTTGCCCGGC
GTCAATACGGGATAATACCGCGCCACATAGCAGAACTTTAAAAGTGCTCATCATTGGAAAACGTTCTTCG
GGGCGAAAACTCTCAAGGATCTTACCGCTGTTGAGATCCAGTTCGATGTAACCCACTCGTGCACCCAACT
GATCTTCAGCATCTTTTACTTTCACCAGCGTTTCTGGGTGAGCAAAAACAGGAAGGCAAAATGCCGCAAA
AAAGGGAATAAGGGCGACACGGAAATGTTGAATACTCATACTCTTCCTTTTTCAATATTATTGAAGCATT
TATCAGGGTTATTGTCTCATGAGCGGATACATATTTGAATGTATTTAGAAAAATAAACAAATAGGGGTTC
CGCGCACATTTCCCCGAAAAGTGCCACCTGACGTC
